Addgene plasmid #171734: E3_pENTR_L3-L2_NG_G1397-DddtoxA-C
Purpose: ptpTALECD vector assembly, Entry clone 1 with attL2 and L3
Depositing lab: Shin-ichi Arimura. Depositing organization: University of Tokyo, Graduate School of Agricultural and Life Sciences. Publication: Targeted base editing in the plastid genome of Arabidopsis thaliana. Nakazato I, Okuno M, Yamamoto H, Tamura Y, Itoh T, Shikanai T, Takanashi H, Tsutsumi N, Arimura SI. Nat Plants. 2021 Jul;7(7):906-913. doi: 10.1038/s41477-021-00954-6. Epub 2021 Jul 1. PubMed 34211131.
Backbone
  Vector backbone: PINII
  Vector type: Multisite Gateway entry vector
Growth in bacteria
  Bacterial resistance: Kanamycin, 50 μg/mL
  Growth temperature: 37°C
  Growth strain: DH5alpha
  Copy number: High Copy
Gene/Insert
  Gene/Insert name: C- and N-termini of TALEN, half of cytidine deaminase domain of dddA of Burkholderia cenocepacia, uracil glycosylase inhibitor
  Species: Synthetic
  Cloning method: Ligation Independent Cloning
Terms and licenses: Academic/Nonprofit Terms; Industry Terms: Not Available to Industry
Depositor comments: Multisite Gateway entry vector to express one hand of pTALECD-UGI. Use th Platinum Gate TALEN Kit (Kit # 1000000053 ) for assembling of TALE repeats, in which use this plasmid in the last step.
How to cite: E3_pENTR_L3-L2_NG_G1397-DddtoxA-C was a gift from Shin-ichi Arimura (Addgene plasmid # 171734 ; http://n2t.net/addgene:171734 ; RRID:Addgene_171734)
