[The description below was written by a language model from this plasmid's Addgene catalogue record and pLannotate feature annotations shown in this document.]
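Description:
E3_pENTR_L3-L2_NG_G1397-DddtoxA-C is a 4,033 nt MultiSite Gateway entry clone used in assembling ptpTALECD vectors, the TALE-based cytidine deaminases developed for targeted base editing of the plastid genome in Arabidopsis thaliana. It is maintained in E. coli at high copy from a ColE1/pUC-type origin and selected with kanamycin through an aph(3')-Ia (KanR) gene. rrnB T1 and T2 terminators sit upstream of the cassette, as is usual in pENTR-type backbones. The catalogue lists the backbone as PINII and, in its purpose line, calls the plasmid "Entry clone 1" even though the name carries the prefix E3; the record does not explain either point.

The payload lies between attL3 and attL2, which allow LR recombination into a destination vector together with other entry clones. It begins with a TALE N-terminal segment (annotated as an avrXa10 fragment), followed by a stuffer carrying a lac promoter/operator, lacZα fragment, and T7 and T3 promoters. After this come a TALE C-terminal segment (annotated as an avrBs3 fragment), one half of the DddA cytidine deaminase domain from Burkholderia cenocepacia, and the phage PBS2 uracil glycosylase inhibitor (UGI). The name indicates the C-terminal half of a split at G1397, although the deaminase portion is not picked up in the feature table. "NG" probably denotes the last half-repeat's RVD, but the record does not say so. According to the depositor, the plasmid is the recipient in the final step of Platinum Gate TALEN Kit assembly, where custom TALE repeats are inserted, presumably replacing the lacZα stuffer. The product encodes one hand of a pTALECD-UGI pair. No plant promoter or plastid-targeting sequence is annotated within the cassette.
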