Features (pLannotate 1.2.2; 20 found; start..end, strand, type, name):
    229..477     +  CDS            UGI: UNGI_BPPB2 - Experimental evidence at protein level: Swiss-Prot protein existence level 1. This protein binds specifically and reversibly to the host uracil-DNA glycosylase, preventing removal of uracil residues from PBS2 DNA by the host uracil-excision repair system. From Bacillus phage PBS2 (Bacteriophage PBS2).
    502..601     -  protein_bind   attL2: mutant version of attL; recombination site for the Gateway® LR reaction LR Clonase™
    632..650     -  promoter       T7 promoter: promoter for bacteriophage T7 RNA polymerase
    784..1593    +  CDS            KanR: aminoglycoside phosphotransferase; aph(3')-Ia; confers resistance to kanamycin in bacteria or G418 (Geneticin®) in eukaryotes
   1740..2328    +  rep_origin     ori: high-copy-number ColE1/pMB1/pBR322/pUC origin of replication
   2511..2603    +  CDS            lacI (fragment): lac repressor; lacI; The lac repressor binds to the lac operator to inhibit transcription in E. coli. This inhibition can be relieved by adding lactose or isopropyl-β-D-thiogalactopyranoside (IPTG).
   2658..2685    -  terminator     rrnB T2 terminator: transcription terminator T2 from the E. coli rrnB gene
   2817..2860    +  terminator     rrnB T1 terminator: Escherichia coli rrnB; transcription terminator T1 from the E. coli rrnB gene
   2907..2943    -  CDS            lacZα (fragment): LacZα fragment of β-galactosidase; lacZ fragment
   2960..3055    +  protein_bind   attL3: mutant version of attL; recombination site for the Gateway® LR reaction LR Clonase™
   3115..3525    +  CDS            avrXa10 (fragment): AVX10_XANOO - Experimental evidence at protein level: Swiss-Prot protein existence level 1. Avirulence protein. Induces the hypersensitive response (HR)in rice plants carrying the resistance gene Xa10. Activity depends on the presence of the core repeat domains; replacement with repeat domains from other proteins (AvrBs3 of X.euvesicatoria (AC P14727) or AvrXa7 of this organism) does not elicit the HR. Probably acts as a transcription factor in its host plant (rice) to induce plant resistance or disease. From Xanthomonas oryzae pv. oryzae.
   3527..3545    -  rep_origin     f1 ori (fragment): f1 bacteriophage origin of replication; arrow indicates direction of (+) strand synthesis
   3550..3705    -  CDS            lacZα (fragment): LacZα fragment of β-galactosidase; lacZ fragment
   3713..3731    +  promoter       T7 promoter: promoter for bacteriophage T7 RNA polymerase
   3740..3763    -  misc_feature   MCS (fragment): pBluescript multiple cloning site
   3779..3797    -  promoter       T3 promoter: promoter for bacteriophage T3 RNA polymerase
   3842..3858    -  protein_bind   lac operator: The lac repressor binds to the lac operator to inhibit transcription in E. coli. This inhibition can be relieved by adding lactose or isopropyl-β-D-thiogalactopyranoside (IPTG). lac repressor encoded by lacI
   3866..3896    -  promoter       lac promoter: promoter for the E. coli lac operon
   3911..3932    -  protein_bind   CAP binding site: CAP binding activates transcription in the presence of cAMP. E. coli catabolite activator protein
   4031..144     +  CDS            avrBs3 (fragment) (across the origin): AVRB3_XANEU - Experimental evidence at protein level: Swiss-Prot protein existence level 1. Avirulence protein. Acts as a transcription factor in C.annuum plants. In susceptible plants lacking the Bs3 resistance gene induces expression of a number of genes, including genes homologous to a family of auxin-induced genes, alpha-expansin genes, pectate lyase, anthocyanidin glucoside rhamnosyl transferase and at least one transcription factor, UPA20. Their expression leads to plant hypertrophy in mesophyll cells, probably mainly mediated by UPA20 (PubMed:17962565). In resistant plants induces the h
>Addgene plasmid #171734 | E3_pENTR_L3-L2_NG_G1397-DddtoxA-C | addgene full sequence | sequence record 338634 | Addgene NGS Result
ATTGTTGCCCAGTTATCTCGCCCTGATCCGGCGTTGGCCGCGTTGACCAACGACCACCTCGTCGCCTTGG
CCTGCCTCGGCGGGCGTCCTGCGCTGGATGCAGTGAAAAAGGGATTGGGGGGTTCTGCGATTCCAGTTAA
GAGAGGAGCTACAGGAGAAACGAAAGTCTTTACTGGGAATTCCAATTCTCCCAAATCACCGACTAAAGGC
GGATGTAGTGGTGGTAGTACCAATCTTTCCGACATTATCGAGAAGGAAACAGGTAAACAACTCGTAATCC
AAGAAAGCATACTGATGCTTCCTGAAGAGGTTGAAGAGGTCATAGGGAACAAACCTGAAAGCGACATTTT
GGTTCATACTGCCTATGATGAGTCTACAGATGAGAACGTGATGTTGCTAACCTCAGATGCACCTGAATAC
AAGCCATGGGCTTTAGTGATTCAGGATTCGAATGGAGAGAACAAGATCAAGATGCTCTGATAACTCGAGC
GATCCTCTAGAACCCAGCTTTCTTGTACAAAGTTGGCATTATAAGAAAGCATTGCTTATCAATTTGTTGC
AACGAACAGGTCACTATCAGTCAAAATAAAATCATTATTTGCCATCCAGCTGCAGGGCGGCCGCGATATC
CCCTATAGTGAGTCGTATTACATGGTCATAGCTGTTTCCTGGCAGCTCTGGCCCGTGTCTCAAAATCTCT
GATGTTACATTGCACAAGATAAAAATATATCATCATGAACAATAAAACTGTCTGCTTACATAAACAGTAA
TACAAGGGGTGTTATGAGCCATATTCAACGGGAAACGTCGAGGCCGCGATTAAATTCCAACATGGATGCT
GATTTATATGGGTATAAATGGGCTCGCGATAATGTCGGGCAATCAGGTGCGACAATCTATCGCTTGTATG
GGAAGCCCGATGCGCCAGAGTTGTTTCTGAAACATGGCAAAGGTAGCGTTGCCAATGATGTTACAGATGA
GATGGTCAGACTAAACTGGCTGACGGAATTTATGCCTCTTCCGACCATCAAGCATTTTATCCGTACTCCT
GATGATGCATGGTTACTCACCACTGCGATCCCCGGAAAAACAGCATTCCAGGTATTAGAAGAATATCCTG
ATTCAGGTGAAAATATTGTTGATGCGCTGGCAGTGTTCCTGCGCCGGTTGCATTCGATTCCTGTTTGTAA
TTGTCCTTTTAACAGCGATCGCGTATTTCGCCTTGCTCAGGCGCAATCACGAATGAATAACGGTTTGGTT
GATGCGAGTGATTTTGATGACGAGCGTAATGGCTGGCCTGTTGAACAAGTCTGGAAAGAAATGCATAAAC
TTTTGCCATTCTCACCGGATTCAGTCGTCACTCATGGTGATTTCTCACTTGATAACCTTATTTTTGACGA
GGGGAAATTAATAGGTTGTATTGATGTTGGACGAGTCGGAATCGCAGACCGATACCAGGATCTTGCCATC
CTATGGAACTGCCTCGGTGAGTTTTCTCCTTCATTACAGAAACGGCTTTTTCAAAAATATGGTATTGATA
ATCCTGATATGAATAAATTGCAGTTTCATTTGATGCTCGATGAGTTTTTCTAATCAGAATTGGTTAATTG
GTTGTAACACTGGCAGAGCATTACGCTGACTTGACGGGACGGCGCAAGCTCATGACCAAAATCCCTTAAC
GTGAGTTACGCGTCGTTCCACTGAGCGTCAGACCCCGTAGAAAAGATCAAAGGATCTTCTTGAGATCCTT
TTTTTCTGCGCGTAATCTGCTGCTTGCAAACAAAAAAACCACCGCTACCAGCGGTGGTTTGTTTGCCGGA
TCAAGAGCTACCAACTCTTTTTCCGAAGGTAACTGGCTTCAGCAGAGCGCAGATACCAAATACTGTTCTT
CTAGTGTAGCCGTAGTTAGGCCACCACTTCAAGAACTCTGTAGCACCGCCTACATACCTCGCTCTGCTAA
TCCTGTTACCAGTGGCTGCTGCCAGTGGCGATAAGTCGTGTCTTACCGGGTTGGACTCAAGACGATAGTT
ACCGGATAAGGCGCAGCGGTCGGGCTGAACGGGGGGTTCGTGCACACAGCCCAGCTTGGAGCGAACGACC
TACACCGAACTGAGATACCTACAGCGTGAGCTATGAGAAAGCGCCACGCTTCCCGAAGGGAGAAAGGCGG
ACAGGTATCCGGTAAGCGGCAGGGTCGGAACAGGAGAGCGCACGAGGGAGCTTCCAGGGGGAAACGCCTG
GTATCTTTATAGTCCTGTCGGGTTTCGCCACCTCTGACTTGAGCGTCGATTTTTGTGATGCTCGTCAGGG
GGGCGGAGCCTATGGAAAAACGCCAGCAACGCGGCCTTTTTACGGTTCCTGGCCTTTTGCTGGCCTTTTG
CTCACATGTTCTTTCCTGCGTTATCCCCTGATTCTGTGGATAACCGTATTACCGCCTTTGAGTGAGCTGA
TACCGCTCGCCGCAGCCGAACGACCGAGCGCAGCGAGTCAGTGAGCGAGGAAGCGGAAGAGCGCCCAATA
CGCAAACCGCCTCTCCCCGCGCGTTGGCCGATTCATTAATGCAGCTGGCACGACAGGTTTCCCGACTGGA
AAGCGGGCAGTGAGCGCAACGCAATTAATACGCGTACCGCTAGCCAGGAAGAGTTTGTAGAAACGCAAAA
AGGCCATCCGTCAGGATGGCCTTCTGCTTAGTTTGATGCCTGGCAGTTTATGGCGGGCGTCCTGCCCGCC
ACCCTCCGGGCCGTTGCTTCACAACGTTCAAATCCGCTCCCGGCGGATTTGTCCTACTCAGGAGAGCGTT
CACCGACAAACAACAGATAAAACGAAAGGCCCAGTCTTCCGACTGAGCCTTTCGTTTTATTTGATGCCTG
GCAGTTCCCTACTCTCGCGTTAACGCTAGCATGGATGTTTTCCCAGTCACGACGTTGTAAAACGACGGCC
AGTCTTAAGCTCGGGCCCCAAATAATGATTTTATTTTGACTGATAGTGACCTGTTCGTTGCAACAAATTG
ATGAGCAATGCTTTTTTATAATGCCAACTTTGTATAATAAAGTTGATAAGGAGACCGCCGCTGCCAAGTT
CGAGAGACAGCACATGGACAGCATCGATATCGCCGATCTACGCACGCTCGGCTACAGCCAGCAGCAACAG
GAGAAGATCAAACCGAAGGTTCGTTCGACAGTGGCGCAGCACCACGAGGCACTGGTCGGCCACGGGTTTA
CACACGCGCACATCGTTGCGTTAAGCCAACACCCGGCAGCGTTAGGGACCGTCGCTGTCAAGTATCAGGA
CATGATCGCAGCGTTGCCAGAGGCGACACACGAAGCGATCGTTGGCGTCGGCAAACAGTGGTCCGGCGCA
CGCGCTCTGGAGGCCTTGCTCACGGTGGCGGGAGAGTTGAGAGGTCCACCGTTACAGTTGGACACAGGCC
AACTTCTCAAGATTGCAAAACGTGGCGGCGTGACCGCAGTGGAGGCAGTGCATGCATGGCGCAATGCACT
GACGGGTGCCCCGCTCAAGGAGACGGGCGCCGCTACAGGGCGCGTCCCATTCGCCATTCAGGCTGCGCAA
CTGTTGGGAAGGGCGATCGGTGCGGGCCTCTTCGCTATTACGCCAGCTGGCGAAAGGGGGATGTGCTGCA
AGGCGATTAAGTTGGGTAACGCCAGGGTTTTCCCAGTCACGACGTTGTAAAACGACGGCCAGTGAGCGCG
CGTAATACGACTCACTATAGGGCGAATTGGGTACCGGGCCCCCCCTCGAGGTCCTCCAGCTTTTGTTCCC
TTTAGTGAGGGTTAATTGCGCGCTTGGCGTAATCATGGTCATAGCTGTTTCCTGTGTGAAATTGTTATCC
GCTCACAATTCCACACAACATACGAGCCGGAAGCATAAAGTGTAAAGCCTGGGGTGCCTAATGAGTGAGC
TAACTCACATTAATTGCGTTGCGCTCACTGCCCGCTTTCCACCGGTCGTCTCCACCCCTGAGCAGGTAGT
GGCTATTGCATCCAACGGAGGGGGCAGACCCGCACTGGAGTCA
